Addgene plasmid #44652: pcDNA3-MTS-WT-c-Src-FLAG
Depositing lab: Yoshimi Homma. Publication: Mitochondrial c-Src regulates cell survival through phosphorylation of respiratory chain components. Ogura M, Yamaki J, Homma MK, Homma Y. Biochem J. 2012 Oct 15;447(2):281-9. 10.1042/BJ20120509 PubMed 22823520.
Backbone
  Vector backbone: pcDNA3
  Backbone size w/o insert (bp): 5500
  Total vector size (bp): 7260
  Vector type: Mammalian Expression
  Selectable markers: Neomycin (select with G418)
Growth in bacteria
  Bacterial resistance: Ampicillin, 100 μg/mL
  Growth temperature: 37°C
  Growth strain: XL1 Blue
  Copy number: Unknown
Gene/Insert
  Gene/Insert name: v-src sarcoma (Schmidt-Ruppin A-2) viral oncogene homolog (avian) (SRC)
  Species: H. sapiens (human)
  Insert size (bp): 1608
  GenBank ID: NM_005417
  Entrez Gene: SRC (a.k.a. ASV, SRC1, THC6, c-SRC, p60-Src)
  Promoter: CMV promoter
  Tag / fusion protein: mitochondria-targeting sequence (residues 1-40 of the amino acid sequence of very long chain acyl-CoA dehydrogenase) (N terminal on insert); FLAG tag (C terminal on insert)
  Cloning method: Restriction Enzyme; 5′ cloning site Bgl II (not destroyed); 3′ cloning site Xho I (not destroyed)
  Sequencing primers: 5′ aaagccacttgcctaggga; 3′ cgcctgtgcctagaggtt
Terms and licenses: Academic/Nonprofit Terms; Industry Terms: Not Available to Industry
How to cite: pcDNA3-MTS-WT-c-Src-FLAG was a gift from Yoshimi Homma (Addgene plasmid # 44652 ; http://n2t.net/addgene:44652 ; RRID:Addgene_44652)
