[The description below was written by a language model from this plasmid's Addgene catalogue record and pLannotate feature annotations shown in this document.]
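Description:
pcDNA3-MTS-WT-c-Src-FLAG is a mammalian expression plasmid built on the pcDNA3 backbone that directs wild-type human c-Src, a non-receptor protein tyrosine kinase, to mitochondria. It is propagated in E. coli through a high-copy ColE1/pUC-type origin with ampicillin selection from the β-lactamase gene, and it also carries an f1 origin for single-stranded DNA production. For selection of stably transfected mammalian cells, an SV40 early promoter drives a neomycin phosphotransferase cassette with an SV40 polyadenylation signal, conferring G418 resistance. The catalogue lists a total size of 7,260 bp, whereas the depositor's full sequence record is 7,140 nt; the record does not explain this difference.

The expression cassette uses the CMV immediate-early enhancer and promoter, and transcripts are terminated by the bovine growth hormone poly(A) signal. The 1,608 bp SRC coding sequence was inserted between Bgl II and Xho I sites. According to the catalogue, it is fused at its N terminus to a mitochondria-targeting sequence made of residues 1–40 of very long chain acyl-CoA dehydrogenase, and at its C terminus to a FLAG epitope for detection or immunoprecipitation. The targeting sequence is not annotated in the feature table, though an unannotated stretch lies upstream of the SRC coding region where it would be expected. The FLAG tag is detected just downstream of SRC. T7 and SP6 promoters flank the insert and can be used for in vitro transcription or as sequencing primer sites. Several short annotations, such as the HIV-1 LTR, ble and lacI fragments, appear to be partial matches within backbone sequence rather than functional elements. The associated publication concerns mitochondrial c-Src regulating cell survival through phosphorylation of respiratory chain components, which fits use of this construct to study Src activity confined to mitochondria.
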