Features (pLannotate 1.2.2; 22 found; start..end, strand, type, name):
     36..80      -  misc_feature   bom (fragment): basis of mobility region from pBR322
    235..614     +  enhancer       CMV enhancer: human cytomegalovirus immediate early enhancer
    615..818     +  promoter       CMV promoter: human cytomegalovirus (CMV) immediate early promoter
    814..847     +  LTR            5' LTR (truncated) (fragment): truncated 5' long terminal repeat (LTR) from HIV-1
    863..881     +  promoter       T7 promoter: promoter for bacteriophage T7 RNA polymerase
   1045..2652    +  CDS            SRC: SRC_HUMAN - Also known as SRC1. Experimental evidence at protein level: Swiss-Prot protein existence level 1. Non-receptor protein tyrosine kinase which is activated following engagement of many different classes of cellular receptors including immune response receptors, integrins and other adhesion receptors, receptor protein tyrosine kinases, G protein-coupled receptors as well as cytokine receptors. Participates in signaling pathways that control a diverse spectrum of biological activities including gene transcription, immune response, cell adhesion, cell cycle progression, apoptosis, migra
   2662..2682    +  CDS            FLAG (fragment): FLAG® epitope tag, followed by an enterokinase cleavage site
   2692..2710    -  promoter       SP6 promoter: promoter for bacteriophage SP6 RNA polymerase
   2736..2960    +  polyA_signal   bGH poly(A) signal: bovine growth hormone polyadenylation signal
   2964..2985    +  promoter       SV40 promoter (fragment): SV40 enhancer and early promoter
   3006..3434    +  rep_origin     f1 ori (sequence partly withheld): f1 bacteriophage origin of replication; arrow indicates direction of (+) strand synthesis
   3448..3778    +  promoter       SV40 promoter: SV40 enhancer and early promoter
   3845..4636    +  CDS            neo: KKA2_KLEPN - Also known as kan, nptII. Experimental evidence at protein level: Swiss-Prot protein existence level 1. Resistance to kanamycin, neomycin, paromomycin, ribostamycin, butirosin and gentamicin B. From Klebsiella pneumoniae.
   4660..4818    +  CDS            ble (fragment): BLE_KLEPN - Experimental evidence at protein level: Swiss-Prot protein existence level 1. Binding protein with a strong affinity to the bleomycin family of antibiotics. Binds to CL990; an antimitotic-antibiotic compound. From Klebsiella pneumoniae.
   4813..4934    +  polyA_signal   SV40 poly(A) signal: SV40 polyadenylation signal
   5007..5023    -  protein_bind   lac operator: The lac repressor binds to the lac operator to inhibit transcription in E. coli. This inhibition can be relieved by adding lactose or isopropyl-β-D-thiogalactopyranoside (IPTG). lac repressor encoded by lacI
   5031..5061    -  promoter       lac promoter: promoter for the E. coli lac operon
   5076..5097    -  protein_bind   CAP binding site: CAP binding activates transcription in the presence of cAMP. E. coli catabolite activator protein
   5110..5202    -  CDS            lacI (fragment): lac repressor; lacI; The lac repressor binds to the lac operator to inhibit transcription in E. coli. This inhibition can be relieved by adding lactose or isopropyl-β-D-thiogalactopyranoside (IPTG).
   5385..5973    -  rep_origin     ori: high-copy-number ColE1/pMB1/pBR322/pUC origin of replication
   6144..7004    -  CDS            AmpR: β-lactamase; bla; confers resistance to ampicillin, carbenicillin, and related antibiotics
   7005..7109    -  promoter       AmpR promoter: bla
>Addgene plasmid #44652 | pcDNA3-MTS-WT-c-Src-FLAG | depositor full sequence | sequence record 61242 | pcDNA3-MTS-WT-c-Src-FLAG sequence 7140 bps
GACGGATCGGGAGATCTCCCGATCCCCTATGGTCGACTCTCAGTACAATCTGCTCTGATGCCGCATAGTT
AAGCCAGTATCTGCTCCCTGCTTGTGTGTTGGAGGTCGCTGAGTAGTGCGCGAGCAAAATTTAAGCTACA
ACAAGGCAAGGCTTGACCGACAATTGCATGAAGAATCTGCTTAGGGTTAGGCGTTTTGCGCTGCTTCGCG
ATGTACGGGCCAGATATACGCGTTGACATTGATTATTGACTAGTTATTAATAGTAATCAATTACGGGGTC
ATTAGTTCATAGCCCATATATGGAGTTCCGCGTTACATAACTTACGGTAAATGGCCCGCCTGGCTGACCG
CCCAACGACCCCCGCCCATTGACGTCAATAATGACGTATGTTCCCATAGTAACGCCAATAGGGACTTTCC
ATTGACGTCAATGGGTGGACTATTTACGGTAAACTGCCCACTTGGCAGTACATCAAGTGTATCATATGCC
AAGTACGCCCCCTATTGACGTCAATGACGGTAAATGGCCCGCCTGGCATTATGCCCAGTACATGACCTTA
TGGGACTTTCCTACTTGGCAGTACATCTACGTATTAGTCATCGCTATTACCATGGTGATGCGGTTTTGGC
AGTACATCAATGGGCGTGGATAGCGGTTTGACTCACGGGGATTTCCAAGTCTCCACCCCATTGACGTCAA
TGGGAGTTTGTTTTGGCACCAAAATCAACGGGACTTTCCAAAATGTCGTAACAACTCCGCCCCATTGACG
CAAATGGGCGGTAGGCGTGTACGGTGGGAGGTCTATATAAGCAGAGCTCTCTGGCTAACTAGAGAACCCA
CTGCTTACTGGCTTATCGAAATTAATACGACTCACTATAGGGAGACCCAAGCTTGCCACCATGCAGGCGG
CTCGGATGGCCGCGAGCTTGGGGCGGCAGCTGCTGAGGCTCGGGGGCGGAAGCTCGCGGCTCACGGCGCT
CCTGGGGCAGCCCCGGCCCGGCCCTGCCCGGCGGCCCTATGCCGGGGGTACCGAGCTCGGATCTATGGGT
AGCAACAAGAGCAAGCCCAAGGATGCCAGCCAGCGGCGCCGCAGCCTGGAGCCCGCCGAGAACGTGCACG
GCGCTGGCGGGGGCGCTTTCCCCGCCTCGCAGACCCCCAGCAAGCCAGCCTCGGCCGACGGCCACCGCGG
CCCCAGCGCGGCCTTCGCCCCCGCGGCCGCCGAGCCCAAGCTGTTCGGAGGCTTCAACTCCTCGGACACC
GTCACCTCCCCGCAGAGGGCGGGCCCGCTGGCCGGTGGAGTGACCACCTTTGTGGCCCTCTATGACTATG
AGTCTAGGACGGAGACAGACCTGTCCTTCAAGAAAGGCGAGCGGCTCCAGATTGTCAACAACACAGAGGG
AGACTGGTGGCTGGCCCACTCGCTCAGCACAGGACAGACAGGCTACATCCCCAGCAACTACGTGGCGCCC
TCCGACTCCATCCAGGCTGAGGAGTGGTATTTTGGCAAGATCACCAGACGGGAGTCAGAGCGGTTACTGC
TCAATGCAGAGAACCCGAGAGGGACCTTCCTCGTGCGAGAAAGTGAGACCACGAAAGGTGCCTACTGCCT
CTCAGTGTCTGACTTCGACAACGCCAAGGGCCTCAACGTGAAGCACTACAAGATCCGCAAGCTGGACAGC
GGCGGCTTCTACATCACCTCCCGCACCCAGTTCAACAGCCTGCAGCAGCTGGTGGCCTACTACTCCAAAC
ACGCCGATGGCCTGTGCCACCGCCTCACCACCGTGTGCCCCACGTCCAAGCCGCAGACTCAGGGCCTGGC
CAAGGATGCCTGGGAGATCCCTCGGGAGTCGCTGCGGCTGGAGGTCAAGCTGGGCCAGGGCTGCTTTGGC
GAGGTGTGGATGGGGACCTGGAACGGTACCACCAGGGTGGCCATCAAAACCCTGAAGCCTGGCACGATGT
CTCCAGAGGCCTTCCTGCAGGAGGCCCAGGTCATGAAGAAGCTGAGGCATGAGAAGCTGGTGCAGTTGTA
TGCTGTGGTTTCAGAGGAGCCCATTTACATCGTCACGGAGTACATGAGCAAGGGGAGTTTGCTGGACTTT
CTCAAGGGGGAGACAGGCAAGTACCTGCGGCTGCCTCAGCTGGTGGACATGGCTGCTCAGATCGCCTCAG
GCATGGCGTACGTGGAGCGGATGAACTACGTCCACCGGGACCTTCGTGCAGCCAACATCCTGGTGGGAGA
GAACCTGGTGTGCAAAGTGGCCGACTTTGGGCTGGCTCGGCTCATTGAAGACAATGAGTACACGGCGCGG
CAAGGTGCCAAATTCCCCATCAAGTGGACGGCTCCAGAAGCTGCCCTCTATGGCCGCTTCACCATCAAGT
CGGACGTGTGGTCCTTCGGGATCCTGCTGACTGAGCTCACCACAAAGGGACGGGTGCCCTACCCTGGGAT
GGTGAACCGCGAGGTGCTGGACCAGGTGGAGCGGGGCTACCGGATGCCCTGCCCGCCGGAGTGTCCCGAG
TCCCTGCACGACCTCATGTGCCAGTGCTGGCGGAAGGAGCCTGAGGAGCGGCCCACCTTCGAGTACCTGC
AGGCCTTCCTGGAGGACTACTTCACGTCCACCGAGCCCCAGTACCAGCCCGGGGAGAACCTCCTCGAGGA
CTACAAGGATGACGATGACAAGGGGCCCTATTCTATAGTGTCACCTAAATGCTAGAGCTCGCTGATCAGC
CTCGACTGTGCCTTCTAGTTGCCAGCCATCTGTTGTTTGCCCCTCCCCCGTGCCTTCCTTGACCCTGGAA
GGTGCCACTCCCACTGTCCTTTCCTAATAAAATGAGGAAATTGCATCGCATTGTCTGAGTAGGTGTCATT
CTATTCTGGGGGGTGGGGTGGGGCAGGACAGCAAGGGGGAGGATTGGGAAGACAATAGCAGGCATGCTGG
GGATGCGGTGGGCTCTATGGCTTCTGAGGCGGAAAGAACCAGCTGGGGCTCTAGGGGGTATCCCC
[124 nt withheld, positions 3006-3129]
C
[32 nt withheld, positions 3131-3162]
CA
[57 nt withheld, positions 3165-3221]
A
[49 nt withheld, positions 3223-3271]
CCTTTGACGTTGGAGTCCACGTTCTTT
[37 nt withheld, positions 3299-3335]
ACCCTATCTCGGTCTATTCTTTTGATTTATAAGGGATTTTGGGGATTTCGGCCTATTGGTTAAAAAATGA
GCTGATTTAACAAAAATTTAACGCGAATTAATTCTGTGGAATGTGTGTCAGTTAGGGTGTGGAAAGTCCC
CAGGCTCCCCAGGCAGGCAGAAGTATGCAAAGCATGCATCTCAATTAGTCAGCAACCAGGTGTGGAAAGT
CCCCAGGCTCCCCAGCAGGCAGAAGTATGCAAAGCATGCATCTCAATTAGTCAGCAACCATAGTCCCGCC
CCTAACTCCGCCCATCCCGCCCCTAACTCCGCCCAGTTCCGCCCATTCTCCGCCCCATGGCTGACTAATT
TTTTTTATTTATGCAGAGGCCGAGGCCGCCTCTGCCTCTGAGCTATTCCAGAAGTAGTGAGGAGGCTTTT
TTGGAGGCCTAGGCTTTTGCAAAAAGCTCCCGGGAGCTTGTATATCCATTTTCGGATCTGATCAAGAGAC
AGGATGAGGATCGTTTCGCATGATTGAACAAGATGGATTGCACGCAGGTTCTCCGGCCGCTTGGGTGGAG
AGGCTATTCGGCTATGACTGGGCACAACAGACAATCGGCTGCTCTGATGCCGCCGTGTTCCGGCTGTCAG
CGCAGGGGCGCCCGGTTCTTTTTGTCAAGACCGACCTGTCCGGTGCCCTGAATGAACTGCAGGACGAGGC
AGCGCGGCTATCGTGGCTGGCCACGACGGGCGTTCCTTGCGCAGCTGTGCTCGACGTTGTCACTGAAGCG
GGAAGGGACTGGCTGCTATTGGGCGAAGTGCCGGGGCAGGATCTCCTGTCATCTCACCTTGCTCCTGCCG
AGAAAGTATCCATCATGGCTGATGCAATGCGGCGGCTGCATACGCTTGATCCGGCTACCTGCCCATTCGA
CCACCAAGCGAAACATCGCATCGAGCGAGCACGTACTCGGATGGAAGCCGGTCTTGTCGATCAGGATGAT
CTGGACGAAGAGCATCAGGGGCTCGCGCCAGCCGAACTGTTCGCCAGGCTCAAGGCGCGCATGCCCGACG
GCGAGGATCTCGTCGTGACCCATGGCGATGCCTGCTTGCCGAATATCATGGTGGAAAATGGCCGCTTTTC
TGGATTCATCGACTGTGGCCGGCTGGGTGTGGCGGACCGCTATCAGGACATAGCGTTGGCTACCCGTGAT
ATTGCTGAAGAGCTTGGCGGCGAATGGGCTGACCGCTTCCTCGTGCTTTACGGTATCGCCGCTCCCGATT
CGCAGCGCATCGCCTTCTATCGCCTTCTTGACGAGTTCTTCTGAGCGGGACTCTGGGGTTCGAAATGACC
GACCAAGCGACGCCCAACCTGCCATCACGAGATTTCGATTCCACCGCCGCCTTCTATGAAAGGTTGGGCT
TCGGAATCGTTTTCCGGGACGCCGGCTGGATGATCCTCCAGCGCGGGGATCTCATGCTGGAGTTCTTCGC
CCACCCCAACTTGTTTATTGCAGCTTATAATGGTTACAAATAAAGCAATAGCATCACAAATTTCACAAAT
AAAGCATTTTTTTCACTGCATTCTAGTTGTGGTTTGTCCAAACTCATCAATGTATCTTATCATGTCTGTA
TACCGTCGACCTCTAGCTAGAGCTTGGCGTAATCATGGTCATAGCTGTTTCCTGTGTGAAATTGTTATCC
GCTCACAATTCCACACAACATACGAGCCGGAAGCATAAAGTGTAAAGCCTGGGGTGCCTAATGAGTGAGC
TAACTCACATTAATTGCGTTGCGCTCACTGCCCGCTTTCCAGTCGGGAAACCTGTCGTGCCAGCTGCATT
AATGAATCGGCCAACGCGCGGGGAGAGGCGGTTTGCGTATTGGGCGCTCTTCCGCTTCCTCGCTCACTGA
CTCGCTGCGCTCGGTCGTTCGGCTGCGGCGAGCGGTATCAGCTCACTCAAAGGCGGTAATACGGTTATCC
ACAGAATCAGGGGATAACGCAGGAAAGAACATGTGAGCAAAAGGCCAGCAAAAGGCCAGGAACCGTAAAA
AGGCCGCGTTGCTGGCGTTTTTCCATAGGCTCCGCCCCCCTGACGAGCATCACAAAAATCGACGCTCAAG
TCAGAGGTGGCGAAACCCGACAGGACTATAAAGATACCAGGCGTTTCCCCCTGGAAGCTCCCTCGTGCGC
TCTCCTGTTCCGACCCTGCCGCTTACCGGATACCTGTCCGCCTTTCTCCCTTCGGGAAGCGTGGCGCTTT
CTCAATGCTCACGCTGTAGGTATCTCAGTTCGGTGTAGGTCGTTCGCTCCAAGCTGGGCTGTGTGCACGA
ACCCCCCGTTCAGCCCGACCGCTGCGCCTTATCCGGTAACTATCGTCTTGAGTCCAACCCGGTAAGACAC
GACTTATCGCCACTGGCAGCAGCCACTGGTAACAGGATTAGCAGAGCGAGGTATGTAGGCGGTGCTACAG
AGTTCTTGAAGTGGTGGCCTAACTACGGCTACACTAGAAGGACAGTATTTGGTATCTGCGCTCTGCTGAA
GCCAGTTACCTTCGGAAAAAGAGTTGGTAGCTCTTGATCCGGCAAACAAACCACCGCTGGTAGCGGTGGT
TTTTTTGTTTGCAAGCAGCAGATTACGCGCAGAAAAAAAGGATCTCAAGAAGATCCTTTGATCTTTTCTA
CGGGGTCTGACGCTCAGTGGAACGAAAACTCACGTTAAGGGATTTTGGTCATGAGATTATCAAAAAGGAT
CTTCACCTAGATCCTTTTAAATTAAAAATGAAGTTTTAAATCAATCTAAAGTATATATGAGTAAACTTGG
TCTGACAGTTACCAATGCTTAATCAGTGAGGCACCTATCTCAGCGATCTGTCTATTTCGTTCATCCATAG
TTGCCTGACTCCCCGTCGTGTAGATAACTACGATACGGGAGGGCTTACCATCTGGCCCCAGTGCTGCAAT
GATACCGCGAGACCCACGCTCACCGGCTCCAGATTTATCAGCAATAAACCAGCCAGCCGGAAGGGCCGAG
CGCAGAAGTGGTCCTGCAACTTTATCCGCCTCCATCCAGTCTATTAATTGTTGCCGGGAAGCTAGAGTAA
GTAGTTCGCCAGTTAATAGTTTGCGCAACGTTGTTGCCATTGCTACAGGCATCGTGGTGTCACGCTCGTC
GTTTGGTATGGCTTCATTCAGCTCCGGTTCCCAACGATCAAGGCGAGTTACATGATCCCCCATGTTGTGC
AAAAAAGCGGTTAGCTCCTTCGGTCCTCCGATCGTTGTCAGAAGTAAGTTGGCCGCAGTGTTATCACTCA
TGGTTATGGCAGCACTGCATAATTCTCTTACTGTCATGCCATCCGTAAGATGCTTTTCTGTGACTGGTGA
GTACTCAACCAAGTCATTCTGAGAATAGTGTATGCGGCGACCGAGTTGCTCTTGCCCGGCGTCAATACGG
GATAATACCGCGCCACATAGCAGAACTTTAAAAGTGCTCATCATTGGAAAACGTTCTTCGGGGCGAAAAC
TCTCAAGGATCTTACCGCTGTTGAGATCCAGTTCGATGTAACCCACTCGTGCACCCAACTGATCTTCAGC
ATCTTTTACTTTCACCAGCGTTTCTGGGTGAGCAAAAACAGGAAGGCAAAATGCCGCAAAAAAGGGAATA
AGGGCGACACGGAAATGTTGAATACTCATACTCTTCCTTTTTCAATATTATTGAAGCATTTATCAGGGTT
ATTGTCTCATGAGCGGATACATATTTGAATGTATTTAGAAAAATAAACAAATAGGGGTTCCGCGCACATT
TCCCCGAAAAGTGCCACCTGACGTC
