>Addgene plasmid #44652 | pcDNA3-MTS-WT-c-Src-FLAG | addgene partial sequence | sequence record 63240 | CMV-F 5'-CGCAAATGGGCGGTAGGCGTG-3'
CTCTCTGGCTAACTAGAGAACCCACTGCTTACTGGCTTATCGAAATTAATACGACTCACTATAGGGAGAC
CCAAGCTTGCCACCATGCAGGCGGCTCGGATGGCCGCGAGCTTGGGGCGGCAGCTGCTGAGGCTCGGGGG
CGGAAGCTCGCGGCTCACGGCGCTCCTGGGGCAGCCCCGGCCCGGCCCTGCCCGGCGGCCCTATGCCGGG
GGTACCGAGCTCGGATCTATGGGTAGCAACAAGAGCAAGCCCAAGGATGCCAGCCAGCGGCGCCGCAGCC
TGGAGCCCGCCGAGAACGTGCACGGCGCTGGCGGGGGCGCTTTCCCCGCCTCGCAGACCCCCAGCAAGCC
AGCCTCGGCCGACGGCCACCGCGGCCCCAGCGCGGCCTTCGCCCCCGCGGCCGCCGAGCCCAAGCTGTTC
GGAGGCTTCAACTCCTCGGACACCGTCACCTCCCCGCAGAGGGCGGGCCCGCTGGCCGGTGGAGTGACCA
CCTTTGTGGCCCTCTATGACTATGAGTCTAGGACGGAGACAGACCTGTCCTTCAAGAAAGGCGAGCGGCT
CCAGATTGTCAACAACACAGAGGGAGACTGGTGGCTGGCCCACTCGCTCAGCACAGGACAGACAGGCTAC
ATCCCCAGCAACTACGTGGCGCCCTCCGACTCCATCCAGGCTGAGGAGTGGTATTTTGGCAAGATCACCA
GACGGGAGTCAGAGCGGTTACTGCTCAATGCAGAGAACCCGAGAGGGACCTTCCTCGTGCGAGAAAGTGA
GACCACGAAAGGTGCCTACTGCCTCTCAGTGTCTGACTTCGACAACGCCAAGGGCCTCAACGTGAAGCAC
TACAAGATCCGCAAGCTGGACAGCGGCGGCTTCTACATCACCTCCCGCACCCAGTTCAACAGCCTGCAGC
AGCTGGTGGCCTACTACTCCAAACACGCCGATGGCCTGTGCCACCGCCTC
