>Addgene plasmid #44652 | pcDNA3-MTS-WT-c-Src-FLAG | addgene partial sequence | sequence record 63242 | BGH-rev 5'-TAGAAGGCACAGTCGAGG-3'
ACTATAGAATAGGGCCCCTTGTCATCGTCATCCTTGTAGTCCTCGAGGAGGTTCTCCCCGGGCTGGTACT
GGGGCTCGGTGGACGTGAAGTAGTCCTCCAGGAAGGCCTGCAGGTACTCGAAGGTGGGCCGCTCCTCAGG
CTCCTTCCGCCAGCACTGGCACATGAGGTCGTGCAGGGACTCGGGACACTCCGGCGGGCAGGGCATCCGG
TAGCCCCGCTCCACCTGGTCCAGCACCTCGCGGTTCACCATCCCAGGGTAGGGCACCCGTCCCTTTGTGG
TGAGCTCAGTCAGCAGGATCCCGAAGGACCACACGTCCGACTTGATGGTGAAGCGGCCATAGAGGGCAGC
TTCTGGAGCCGTCCACTTGATGGGGAATTTGGCACCTTGCCGCGCCGTGTACTCATTGTCTTCAATGAGC
CGAGCCAGCCCAAAGTCGGCCACTTTGCACACCAGGTTCTCTCCCACCAGGATGTTGGCTGCACGAAGGT
CCCGGTGGACGTAGTTCATCCGCTCCACGTACGCCATGCCTGAGGCGATCTGAGCAGCCATGTCCACCAG
CTGAGGCAGCCGCAGGTACTTGCCTGTCTCCCCCTTGAGAAAGTCCAGCAAACTCCCCTTGCTCATGTAC
TCCGTGACGATGTAAATGGGCTCCTCTGAAACCACAGCATACAACTGCACCAGCTTCTCATGCCTCAGCT
TCTTCATGACCTGGGCCTCCTGCAGGAAGGCCTCTGGAGACATCGTGCCAGGCTTCAGGGTTTTGATGGC
CACCCTGGTGGTACCGTTCCAGGTCCCCATCCACACCTCGCCAAAGCAGCCCTGGCCCAGCTTGACCTCC
AG
